Addgene plasmid #45230: nonphosphorylatable Cenp-B-targted Aurora B FRET sensor
Depositing lab: Michael Lampson. Depositing organization: University of Pennsylvania. Publication: Sensing chromosome bi-orientation by spatial separation of aurora B kinase from kinetochore substrates. Liu D, Vader G, Vromans MJ, Lampson MA, Lens SM. Science. 2009 Mar 6;323(5919):1350-3. doi: 10.1126/science.1167000. Epub 2009 Jan 15. PubMed 19150808.
Backbone
  Vector backbone: pcdna3.1
  Backbone manufacturer: Invitrogen
  Total vector size (bp): 7870
  Vector type: Mammalian Expression
Growth in bacteria
  Bacterial resistance: Ampicillin, 100 μg/mL
  Growth temperature: 37°C
  Growth strain: DH5alpha
  Copy number: High Copy
Gene/Insert
  Gene/Insert name: nonphos Cenp-B targeted Aurora B FRET sensor (alt name: pDL008)
  Mutation: t-a mutation in substrate sequence
Terms and licenses: Academic/Nonprofit Terms; Industry Terms: Not Available to Industry
How to cite: nonphosphorylatable Cenp-B-targted Aurora B FRET sensor was a gift from Michael Lampson (Addgene plasmid # 45230 ; http://n2t.net/addgene:45230 ; RRID:Addgene_45230)
