[The description below was written by a language model from this plasmid's Addgene catalogue record and pLannotate feature annotations shown in this document.]
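Description:
The nonphosphorylatable Cenp-B-targeted Aurora B FRET sensor (also called pDL008) is a 7,870 bp mammalian expression plasmid built on the pcDNA3.1 backbone. It is propagated in E. coli at high copy from a ColE1/pUC-type origin under ampicillin selection (AmpR with its own bla promoter), and it also carries an f1 phage origin. For selection in mammalian cells, an SV40 enhancer/early promoter drives a neomycin/kanamycin phosphotransferase gene terminated by an SV40 polyadenylation signal.

The payload is a single fusion open reading frame expressed from the CMV immediate early enhancer and promoter and terminated by the bovine growth hormone poly(A) signal, with flanking T7 and SP6 phage promoters typical of this backbone. The fusion begins with a fragment of human CENP-B, a protein that binds the CENP-B box in alphoid satellite DNA and so serves here to tether the sensor to centromeres. This is followed by the cyan donor mTFP1, a fragment of yeast RAD53, and the yellow acceptor YPet. In sensors of this design, the RAD53-derived portion would act as a phospho-threonine-binding module. Its binding to a phosphorylated kinase substrate peptide changes the conformation of the protein and therefore the FRET between the two fluorophores. The substrate peptide itself is not annotated in the feature table, though an unannotated gap lies between the RAD53 fragment and YPet. The record states that this version carries a threonine-to-alanine mutation in the substrate sequence, so Aurora B cannot phosphorylate it. The construct therefore presumably serves as a negative control for the corresponding phosphorylatable centromere-targeted sensor in live-cell imaging of spatially localised Aurora B activity during chromosome bi-orientation.
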