Features (pLannotate 1.2.2; 24 found; start..end, strand, type, name):
     28..80      -  misc_feature   bom (fragment): basis of mobility region from pBR322
    235..614     +  enhancer       CMV enhancer: human cytomegalovirus immediate early enhancer
    615..818     +  promoter       CMV promoter: human cytomegalovirus (CMV) immediate early promoter
    814..847     +  LTR            5' LTR (truncated) (fragment): truncated 5' long terminal repeat (LTR) from HIV-1
    863..881     +  promoter       T7 promoter: promoter for bacteriophage T7 RNA polymerase
    909..1409    +  CDS            CENPB (fragment): CENPB_HUMAN - Experimental evidence at protein level: Swiss-Prot protein existence level 1. Interacts with centromeric heterochromatin in chromosomes and binds to a specific 17 bp subset of alphoid satellite DNA, called the CENP-B box (PubMed:11726497). May organize arrays of centromere satellite DNA into a higher-order structure which then directs centromere formation and kinetochore assembly in mammalian chromosomes (Probable). From Homo sapiens (Human).
   1428..2135    +  CDS            mTFP1: mTFP1 is a basic (constitutively fluorescent) cyan fluorescent protein published in 2006, derived from Clavularia sp.. It has low acid sensitivity.
   2145..2621    +  CDS            RAD53 (fragment): RAD53_YEAST - Also known as MEC2, SAD1, SPK1. Experimental evidence at protein level: Swiss-Prot protein existence level 1. Controls S-phase checkpoint as well as G1 and G2 DNA damage checkpoints. Phosphorylates proteins on serine, threonine, and tyrosine. Prevents entry into anaphase and mitotic exit after DNA damage via regulation of the Polo kinase CDC5. Seems to be involved in the phosphorylation of RPH1. From Saccharomyces cerevisiae (strain ATCC 204508 / S288c) (Baker's yeast).
   2694..3407    +  CDS            YPet: YPet is a basic (constitutively fluorescent) yellow fluorescent protein published in 2005, derived from Aequorea victoria. It has moderate acid sensitivity.
   3426..3444    -  promoter       SP6 promoter: promoter for bacteriophage SP6 RNA polymerase
   3470..3694    +  polyA_signal   bGH poly(A) signal: bovine growth hormone polyadenylation signal
   3698..3719    +  promoter       SV40 promoter (fragment): SV40 enhancer and early promoter
   3740..4168    +  rep_origin     f1 ori (sequence partly withheld): f1 bacteriophage origin of replication; arrow indicates direction of (+) strand synthesis
   4182..4511    +  promoter       SV40 promoter: SV40 enhancer and early promoter
   4578..5369    +  CDS            neo: KKA2_KLEPN - Also known as kan, nptII. Experimental evidence at protein level: Swiss-Prot protein existence level 1. Resistance to kanamycin, neomycin, paromomycin, ribostamycin, butirosin and gentamicin B. From Klebsiella pneumoniae.
   5393..5551    +  CDS            ble (fragment): BLE_KLEPN - Experimental evidence at protein level: Swiss-Prot protein existence level 1. Binding protein with a strong affinity to the bleomycin family of antibiotics. Binds to CL990; an antimitotic-antibiotic compound. From Klebsiella pneumoniae.
   5546..5667    +  polyA_signal   SV40 poly(A) signal: SV40 polyadenylation signal
   5740..5756    -  protein_bind   lac operator: The lac repressor binds to the lac operator to inhibit transcription in E. coli. This inhibition can be relieved by adding lactose or isopropyl-β-D-thiogalactopyranoside (IPTG). lac repressor encoded by lacI
   5764..5794    -  promoter       lac promoter: promoter for the E. coli lac operon
   5809..5830    -  protein_bind   CAP binding site: CAP binding activates transcription in the presence of cAMP. E. coli catabolite activator protein
   5843..5935    -  CDS            lacI (fragment): lac repressor; lacI; The lac repressor binds to the lac operator to inhibit transcription in E. coli. This inhibition can be relieved by adding lactose or isopropyl-β-D-thiogalactopyranoside (IPTG).
   6118..6703    -  rep_origin     ori: high-copy-number ColE1/pMB1/pBR322/pUC origin of replication
   6874..7734    -  CDS            AmpR: β-lactamase; bla; confers resistance to ampicillin, carbenicillin, and related antibiotics
   7735..7839    -  promoter       AmpR promoter: bla
>Addgene plasmid #45230 | nonphosphorylatable Cenp-B-targted Aurora B FRET sensor | depositor full sequence | sequence record 62981 | nonphosphorylatable Cenp-B-targted Aurora B FRET sensor sequence 7870 bps
GACGGATCGGGAGATCTCCCGATCCCCTATGGTGCACTCTCAGTACAATCTGCTCTGATGCCGCATAGTT
AAGCCAGTATCTGCTCCCTGCTTGTGTGTTGGAGGTCGCTGAGTAGTGCGCGAGCAAAATTTAAGCTACA
ACAAGGCAAGGCTTGACCGACAATTGCATGAAGAATCTGCTTAGGGTTAGGCGTTTTGCGCTGCTTCGCG
ATGTACGGGCCAGATATACGCGTTGACATTGATTATTGACTAGTTATTAATAGTAATCAATTACGGGGTC
ATTAGTTCATAGCCCATATATGGAGTTCCGCGTTACATAACTTACGGTAAATGGCCCGCCTGGCTGACCG
CCCAACGACCCCCGCCCATTGACGTCAATAATGACGTATGTTCCCATAGTAACGCCAATAGGGACTTTCC
ATTGACGTCAATGGGTGGAGTATTTACGGTAAACTGCCCACTTGGCAGTACATCAAGTGTATCATATGCC
AAGTACGCCCCCTATTGACGTCAATGACGGTAAATGGCCCGCCTGGCATTATGCCCAGTACATGACCTTA
TGGGACTTTCCTACTTGGCAGTACATCTACGTATTAGTCATCGCTATTACCATGGTGATGCGGTTTTGGC
AGTACATCAATGGGCGTGGATAGCGGTTTGACTCACGGGGATTTCCAAGTCTCCACCCCATTGACGTCAA
TGGGAGTTTGTTTTGGCACCAAAATCAACGGGACTTTCCAAAATGTCGTAACAACTCCGCCCCATTGACG
CAAATGGGCGGTAGGCGTGTACGGTGGGAGGTCTATATAAGCAGAGCTCTCTGGCTAACTAGAGAACCCA
CTGCTTACTGGCTTATCGAAATTAATACGACTCACTATAGGGAGACCCAAGCTTGGCGCGCCGCCACCAT
GGGCCCCAAGAGGCGACAGCTGACGTTCCGGGAGAAGTCACGGATCATCCAGGAGGTGGAGGAGAATCCG
GACCTGCGCAAGGGCGAGATCGCGCGGCGCTTCAACATCCCGCCGTCCACGCTGAGCACGATCCTGAAGA
ACAAGCGCGCCATCCTGGCGTCGGAGCGCAAGTACGGGGTGGCCTCCACCTGCCGCAAGACCAACAAGCT
GTCTCCCTACGACAAGCTCGAGGGCTTGCTCATCGCCTGGTTCCAGCAGATCCGCGCCGCCGGCCTGCCG
GTCAAGGGCATCATCCTCAAGGAGAAGGCGCTGCGCATAGCCGAGGAGCTGGGCATGGACGACTTCACCG
CCTCCAACGGCTGGCTGGACCGCTTCCGCCGGCGCCACGGCGTGGTGTCCTGCAGCGGCGTGGCCCGCGC
CCGCGCGCGAAACGCTGCCCCCCGCACCCCGGCGGCGCCTGCCAGTCCGGCCGCGGTGCCCTCGGAGGGC
AGTGGCGGGCTAGCCTCGAGCGCCACCATGGTGAGCAAGGGCGAGGAGACCACAATGGGCGTAATCAAGC
CCGACATGAAGATCAAGCTGAAGATGGAGGGCAACGTGAATGGCCACGCCTTCGTGATCGAGGGCGAGGG
CGAGGGCAAGCCCTACGACGGCACCAACACCATCAACCTGGAGGTGAAGGAGGGAGCCCCCCTGCCCTTC
TCCTACGACATTCTGACCACCGCGTTCGCCTACGGCAACAGGGCCTTCACCAAGTACCCCGACGACATCC
CCAACTACTTCAAGCAGTCCTTCCCCGAGGGCTACTCTTGGGAGCGCACCATGACCTTCGAGGACAAGGG
CATCGTGAAGGTGAAGTCCGACATCTCCATGGAGGAGGACTCCTTCATCTACGAGATACACCTCAAGGGC
GAGAACTTCCCCCCCAACGGCCCCGTGATGCAGAAGAAGACCACCGGCTGGGACGCCTCCACCGAGAGGA
TGTACGTGCGCGACGGCGTGCTGAAGGGCGACGTCAAGCACAAGCTGCTGCTGGAGGGCGGCGGCCACCA
CCGCGTTGACTTCAAGACCATCTACAGGGCCAAGAAGGCGGTGAAGCTGCCCGACTATCACTTTGTGGAC
CACCGCATCGAGATCCTGAACCACGACAAGGACTACAACAAGGTGACCGTTTACGAGAGCGCCGTGGCCC
GCAACTCCACCGACGGCATGGACGAGCTGTACAAGGCTGGTACCAAGGGTAATGGTAGGTTTTTAACTTT
AAAACCATTGCCTGACAGCATTATTCAAGAAAGCCTGGAGATTCAGCAAGGTGTGAATCCATTTTTCATT
GGTAGATCCGAGGATTGCAATTGTAAAATTGAAGACAGTAGGTTGTCTCGAGTTCATTGCTTCATTTTCA
AAAAGAGGCATGCTGTAGGCAAAAGCATGTATGAATCTCCGGCACAAGGTTTAGATGATATTTGGTATTG
CCACACCGGAACTAACGTGAGCTATTTAAATAATAACCGCATGATACAGGGTACGAAATTCCTTTTACAA
GACGGAGATGAAATCAAGATCATTTGGGATAAAAACAATAAATTTGTCATTGGCTTTAAAGTGGAAATTA
ACGATACTACAGGTCTGTTTAACGAGGGATTAGGTATGTTACAAGAACAAAGAGTAGTACTTAAGCAAAC
AGCCGAAGAAAAAGATTTGGTGAAAAAGTTAGGAGGATCCGGCGGCAAGGTGAACAAGATCGTGAAGAAC
CGCCGCGCCGTGGCCATCGGTGGCTCCGGAGGAGTGAGCAAGGGCGAGGAGCTGTTCACCGGGGTGGTGC
CCATCCTGGTCGAGCTGGACGGCGACGTAAACGGCCACAAGTTCAGCGTGTCCGGCGAGGGCGAGGGCGA
TGCCACCTACGGCAAGCTGACCCTGAAGCTGCTCTGCACCACCGGCAAGCTGCCCGTGCCCTGGCCCACC
CTCGTGACCACCCTGGGCTACGGCCTGCAGTGCTTCGCCCGCTACCCCGACCACATGAAGCAGCACGACT
TCTTCAAGTCCGCCATGCCCGAAGGCTACGTCCAGGAGCGCACCATCTTCTTCAAGGACGACGGCAACTA
CAAGACCCGCGCCGAGGTGAAGTTCGAGGGCGACACCCTGGTGAACCGCATCGAGCTGAAGGGCATCGAC
TTCAAGGAGGACGGCAACATCCTGGGGCACAAGCTGGAGTACAACTACAACAGCCACAACGTCTATATCA
CCGCCGACAAGCAGAAGAACGGCATCAAGGCCAACTTCAAGATCCGCCACAACATCGAGGACGGCGGCGT
GCAGCTCGCCGACCACTACCAGCAGAACACCCCCATCGGCGACGGCCCCGTGCTGCTGCCCGACAACCAC
TACCTGAGCTACCAGTCCGCCCTGTTCAAAGACCCCAACGAGAAGCGCGATCACATGGTCCTGCTGGAGT
TCCTGACCGCCGCCGGGATCACTGAAGGCATGAACGAGCTGTACAAGTAATCTAGAGGGCCCTATTCTAT
AGTGTCACCTAAATGCTAGAGCTCGCTGATCAGCCTCGACTGTGCCTTCTAGTTGCCAGCCATCTGTTGT
TTGCCCCTCCCCCGTGCCTTCCTTGACCCTGGAAGGTGCCACTCCCACTGTCCTTTCCTAATAAAATGAG
GAAATTGCATCGCATTGTCTGAGTAGGTGTCATTCTATTCTGGGGGGTGGGGTGGGGCAGGACAGCAAGG
GGGAGGATTGGGAAGACAATAGCAGGCATGCTGGGGATGCGGTGGGCTCTATGGCTTCTGAGGCGGAAAG
AACCAGCTGGGGCTCTAGGGGGTATCCCC
[124 nt withheld, positions 3740-3863]
C
[91 nt withheld, positions 3865-3955]
A
[49 nt withheld, positions 3957-4005]
CCTTTGACGTTGGAGTCCACGTTCTTT
[37 nt withheld, positions 4033-4069]
ACCCTATCTCGGTCTATTCTTTTGATTTATAAGGGATTTTGCCGATTTCGGCCTATTGGTTAAAAAATGA
GCTGATTTAACAAAAATTTAACGCGAATTAATTCTGTGGAATGTGTGTCAGTTAGGGTGTGGAAAGTCCC
CAGGCTCCCCAGCAGGCAGAAGTATGCAAAGCATGCATCTCAATTAGTCAGCAACCAGGTGTGGAAAGTC
CCCAGGCTCCCCAGCAGGCAGAAGTATGCAAAGCATGCATCTCAATTAGTCAGCAACCATAGTCCCGCCC
CTAACTCCGCCCATCCCGCCCCTAACTCCGCCCAGTTCCGCCCATTCTCCGCCCCATGGCTGACTAATTT
TTTTTATTTATGCAGAGGCCGAGGCCGCCTCTGCCTCTGAGCTATTCCAGAAGTAGTGAGGAGGCTTTTT
TGGAGGCCTAGGCTTTTGCAAAAAGCTCCCGGGAGCTTGTATATCCATTTTCGGATCTGATCAAGAGACA
GGATGAGGATCGTTTCGCATGATTGAACAAGATGGATTGCACGCAGGTTCTCCGGCCGCTTGGGTGGAGA
GGCTATTCGGCTATGACTGGGCACAACAGACAATCGGCTGCTCTGATGCCGCCGTGTTCCGGCTGTCAGC
GCAGGGGCGCCCGGTTCTTTTTGTCAAGACCGACCTGTCCGGTGCCCTGAATGAACTGCAGGACGAGGCA
GCGCGGCTATCGTGGCTGGCCACGACGGGCGTTCCTTGCGCAGCTGTGCTCGACGTTGTCACTGAAGCGG
GAAGGGACTGGCTGCTATTGGGCGAAGTGCCGGGGCAGGATCTCCTGTCATCTCACCTTGCTCCTGCCGA
GAAAGTATCCATCATGGCTGATGCAATGCGGCGGCTGCATACGCTTGATCCGGCTACCTGCCCATTCGAC
CACCAAGCGAAACATCGCATCGAGCGAGCACGTACTCGGATGGAAGCCGGTCTTGTCGATCAGGATGATC
TGGACGAAGAGCATCAGGGGCTCGCGCCAGCCGAACTGTTCGCCAGGCTCAAGGCGCGCATGCCCGACGG
CGAGGATCTCGTCGTGACCCATGGCGATGCCTGCTTGCCGAATATCATGGTGGAAAATGGCCGCTTTTCT
GGATTCATCGACTGTGGCCGGCTGGGTGTGGCGGACCGCTATCAGGACATAGCGTTGGCTACCCGTGATA
TTGCTGAAGAGCTTGGCGGCGAATGGGCTGACCGCTTCCTCGTGCTTTACGGTATCGCCGCTCCCGATTC
GCAGCGCATCGCCTTCTATCGCCTTCTTGACGAGTTCTTCTGAGCGGGACTCTGGGGTTCGAAATGACCG
ACCAAGCGACGCCCAACCTGCCATCACGAGATTTCGATTCCACCGCCGCCTTCTATGAAAGGTTGGGCTT
CGGAATCGTTTTCCGGGACGCCGGCTGGATGATCCTCCAGCGCGGGGATCTCATGCTGGAGTTCTTCGCC
CACCCCAACTTGTTTATTGCAGCTTATAATGGTTACAAATAAAGCAATAGCATCACAAATTTCACAAATA
AAGCATTTTTTTCACTGCATTCTAGTTGTGGTTTGTCCAAACTCATCAATGTATCTTATCATGTCTGTAT
ACCGTCGACCTCTAGCTAGAGCTTGGCGTAATCATGGTCATAGCTGTTTCCTGTGTGAAATTGTTATCCG
CTCACAATTCCACACAACATACGAGCCGGAAGCATAAAGTGTAAAGCCTGGGGTGCCTAATGAGTGAGCT
AACTCACATTAATTGCGTTGCGCTCACTGCCCGCTTTCCAGTCGGGAAACCTGTCGTGCCAGCTGCATTA
ATGAATCGGCCAACGCGCGGGGAGAGGCGGTTTGCGTATTGGGCGCTCTTCCGCTTCCTCGCTCACTGAC
TCGCTGCGCTCGGTCGTTCGGCTGCGGCGAGCGGTATCAGCTCACTCAAAGGCGGTAATACGGTTATCCA
CAGAATCAGGGGATAACGCAGGAAAGAACATGTGAGCAAAAGGCCAGCAAAAGGCCAGGAACCGTAAAAA
GGCCGCGTTGCTGGCGTTTTTCCATAGGCTCCGCCCCCCTGACGAGCATCACAAAAATCGACGCTCAAGT
CAGAGGTGGCGAAACCCGACAGGACTATAAAGATACCAGGCGTTTCCCCCTGGAAGCTCCCTCGTGCGCT
CTCCTGTTCCGACCCTGCCGCTTACCGGATACCTGTCCGCCTTTCTCCCTTCGGGAAGCGTGGCGCTTTC
TCATAGCTCACGCTGTAGGTATCTCAGTTCGGTGTAGGTCGTTCGCTCCAAGCTGGGCTGTGTGCACGAA
CCCCCCGTTCAGCCCGACCGCTGCGCCTTATCCGGTAACTATCGTCTTGAGTCCAACCCGGTAAGACACG
ACTTATCGCCACTGGCAGCAGCCACTGGTAACAGGATTAGCAGAGCGAGGTATGTAGGCGGTGCTACAGA
GTTCTTGAAGTGGTGGCCTAACTACGGCTACACTAGAAGAACAGTATTTGGTATCTGCGCTCTGCTGAAG
CCAGTTACCTTCGGAAAAAGAGTTGGTAGCTCTTGATCCGGCAAACAAACCACCGCTGGTAGCGGTTTTT
TTGTTTGCAAGCAGCAGATTACGCGCAGAAAAAAAGGATCTCAAGAAGATCCTTTGATCTTTTCTACGGG
GTCTGACGCTCAGTGGAACGAAAACTCACGTTAAGGGATTTTGGTCATGAGATTATCAAAAAGGATCTTC
ACCTAGATCCTTTTAAATTAAAAATGAAGTTTTAAATCAATCTAAAGTATATATGAGTAAACTTGGTCTG
ACAGTTACCAATGCTTAATCAGTGAGGCACCTATCTCAGCGATCTGTCTATTTCGTTCATCCATAGTTGC
CTGACTCCCCGTCGTGTAGATAACTACGATACGGGAGGGCTTACCATCTGGCCCCAGTGCTGCAATGATA
CCGCGAGACCCACGCTCACCGGCTCCAGATTTATCAGCAATAAACCAGCCAGCCGGAAGGGCCGAGCGCA
GAAGTGGTCCTGCAACTTTATCCGCCTCCATCCAGTCTATTAATTGTTGCCGGGAAGCTAGAGTAAGTAG
TTCGCCAGTTAATAGTTTGCGCAACGTTGTTGCCATTGCTACAGGCATCGTGGTGTCACGCTCGTCGTTT
GGTATGGCTTCATTCAGCTCCGGTTCCCAACGATCAAGGCGAGTTACATGATCCCCCATGTTGTGCAAAA
AAGCGGTTAGCTCCTTCGGTCCTCCGATCGTTGTCAGAAGTAAGTTGGCCGCAGTGTTATCACTCATGGT
TATGGCAGCACTGCATAATTCTCTTACTGTCATGCCATCCGTAAGATGCTTTTCTGTGACTGGTGAGTAC
TCAACCAAGTCATTCTGAGAATAGTGTATGCGGCGACCGAGTTGCTCTTGCCCGGCGTCAATACGGGATA
ATACCGCGCCACATAGCAGAACTTTAAAAGTGCTCATCATTGGAAAACGTTCTTCGGGGCGAAAACTCTC
AAGGATCTTACCGCTGTTGAGATCCAGTTCGATGTAACCCACTCGTGCACCCAACTGATCTTCAGCATCT
TTTACTTTCACCAGCGTTTCTGGGTGAGCAAAAACAGGAAGGCAAAATGCCGCAAAAAAGGGAATAAGGG
CGACACGGAAATGTTGAATACTCATACTCTTCCTTTTTCAATATTATTGAAGCATTTATCAGGGTTATTG
TCTCATGAGCGGATACATATTTGAATGTATTTAGAAAAATAAACAAATAGGGGTTCCGCGCACATTTCCC
CGAAAAGTGCCACCTGACGTC
