>Addgene plasmid #45230 | nonphosphorylatable Cenp-B-targted Aurora B FRET sensor | addgene partial sequence | sequence record 64586 | CMV_fwd
TAAGCAGAGCTCTCTGGCTAACTAGAGAACCCACTGCTTACTGGCTTATCGAAATTAATACGACTCACTA
TAGGGAGACCCAAGCTTGGCGCGCCGCCACCATGGGCCCCAAGAGGCGACAGCTGACGTTCCGGGAGAAG
TCACGGATCATCCAGGAGGTGGAGGAGAATCCGGACCTGCGCAAGGGCGAGATCGCGCGGCGCTTCAACA
TCCCGCCGTCCACGCTGAGCACGATCCTGAAGAACAAGCGCGCCATCCTGGCGTCGGAGCGCAAGTACGG
GGTGGCCTCCACCTGCCGCAAGACCAACAAGCTGTCTCCCTACGACAAGCTCGAGGGCTTGCTCATCGCC
TGGTTCCAGCAGATCCGCGCCGCCGGCCTGCCGGTCAAGGGCATCATCCTCAAGGAGAAGGCGCTGCGCA
TAGCCGAGGAGCTGGGCATGGACGACTTCACCGCCTCCAACGGCTGGCTGGACCGCTTCCGCCGGCGCCA
CGGCGTGGTGTCCTGCAGCGGCGTGGCCCGCGCCCGCGCGCGAAACGCTGCCCCCCGCACCCCGGCGGCG
CCTGCCAGTCCGGCCGCGGTGCCCTCGGAGGGCAGTGGCGGGCTAGCCTCGAGCGCCACCATGGTGAGCA
AGGGCGAGGAGACCACAATGGGCGTAATCAAGCCCGACATGAAGATCAAGCTGAAGATGGAGGGCAACGT
GAATGGCCACGCCTTCGTGATCGAGGGCGAGGGCGAGGGCAAGCCCTACGACGGCACCAACACCATCAAC
CTGGAGGTGAAGGAGGGAGCCCCCCTGCCCTTCTCCTACGACATTCTGACCACCGCGTTCGCCTACGGCA
ACAGGGCCTTCACCAAGTACCCCGACGACATCC
