>Addgene plasmid #45230 | nonphosphorylatable Cenp-B-targted Aurora B FRET sensor | addgene partial sequence | sequence record 64589 | EGFP-N 5'-CGTCGCCGTCCAGCTCGACCAG-3'
GCTCCTCGCCCTTGCTCACTCCTCCGGAGCCACCGATGGCCACGGCGCGGCGGTTCTTCACGATCTTGTT
CACCTTGCCGCCGGATCCTCCTAACTTTTTCACCAAATCTTTTTCTTCGGCTGTTTGCTTAAGTACTACT
CTTTGTTCTTGTAACATACCTAATCCCTCGTTAAACAGACCTGTAGTATCGTTAATTTCCACTTTAAAGC
CAATGACAAATTTATTGTTTTTATCCCAAATGATCTTGATTTCATCTCCGTCTTGTAAAAGGAATTTCGT
ACCCTGTATCATGCGGTTATTATTTAAATAGCTCACGTTAGTTCCGGTGTGGCAATACCAAATATCATCT
AAACCTTGTGCCGGAGATTCATACATGCTTTTGCCTACAGCATGCCTCTTTTTGAAAATGAAGCAATGAA
CTCGAGACAACCTACTGTCTTCAATTTTACAATTGCAATCCTCGGATCTACCAATGAAAAATGGATTCAC
ACCTTGCTGAATCTCCAGGCTTTCTTGAATAATGCTGTCAGGCAATGGTTTTAAAGTTAAAAACCTACCA
TTACCCTTGGTACCAGCCTTGTACAGCTCGTCCATGCCGTCGGTGGAGTTGCGGGCCACGGCGCTCTCGT
AAACGGTCACCTTGTTGTAGTCCTTGTCGTGGTTCAGGATCTCGATGCGGTGGTCCACAAAGTGATAGTC
GGGCAGCTTCACCGCCTTCTTGGCCCTGTAGATGGTCTTGAAGTCAACGCGGTGGTGGCCGCCGCCCTCC
AGCAGCAGCTTGTGCTTGACGTCGCCCTTCAGCACGCCGTCGCGCACGTACATCCTCTCGGTGGAG
